>Addgene plasmid #141894 | TFORF1984 | addgene full sequence | sequence record 415065 | Addgene NGS Result
TTAATGTAGTCTTATGCAATACTCTTGTAGTCTTGCAACATGGTAACGATGAGTTAGCAACATGCCTTAC
AAGGAGAGAAAAAGCACCGTGCATGCCGATTGGTGGAAGTAAGGTGGTACGATCGTGCCTTATTAGGAAG
GCAACAGACGGGTCTGACATGGATTGGACGAACCACTGAATTGCCGCATTGCAGAGATATTGTATTTAAG
TGCCTAGCTCGATACATAAACGGGTCTCTCTGGTTAGACCAGATCTGAGCCTGGGAGCTCTCTGGCTAAC
TAGGGAACCCACTGCTTAAGCCTCAATAAAGCTTGCCTTGAGTGCTTCAAGTAGTGTGTGCCCGTCTGTT
GTGTGACTCTGGTAACTAGAGATCCCTCAGACCCTTTTAGTCAGTGTGGAAAATCTCTAGCAGTGGCGCC
CGAACAGGGACTTGAAAGCGAAAGGGAAACCAGAGGAGCTCTCTCGACGCAGGACTCGGCTTGCTGAAGC
GCGCACGGCAAGAGGCGAGGGGCGGCGACTGGTGAGTACGCCAAAAATTTTGACTAGCGGAGGCTAGAAG
GAGAGAGATGGGTGCGAGAGCGTCAGTATTAAGCGGGGGAGAATTAGATCGCGATGGGAAAAAATTCGGT
TAAGGCCAGGGGGAAAGAAAAAATATAAATTAAAACATATAGTATGGGCAAGCAGGGAGCTAGAACGATT
CGCAGTTAATCCTGGCCTGTTAGAAACATCAGAAGGCTGTAGACAAATACTGGGACAGCTACAACCATCC
CTTCAGACAGGATCAGAAGAACTTAGATCATTATATAATACAGTAGCAACCCTCTATTGTGTGCATCAAA
GGATAGAGATAAAAGACACCAAGGAAGCTTTAGACAAGATAGAGGAAGAGCAAAACAAAAGTAAGACCAC
CGCACAGCAAGCGGCCGCTGATCTTCAGACCTGGAGGAGGAGATATGAGGGACAATTGGAGAAGTGAATT
ATATAAATATAAAGTAGTAAAAATTGAACCATTAGGAGTAGCACCCACCAAGGCAAAGAGAAGAGTGGTG
CAGAGAGAAAAAAGAGCAGTGGGAATAGGAGCTTTGTTCCTTGGGTTCTTGGGAGCAGCAGGAAGCACTA
TGGGCGCAGCGTCAATGACGCTGACGGTACAGGCCAGACAATTATTGTCTGGTATAGTGCAGCAGCAGAA
CAATTTGCTGAGGGCTATTGAGGCGCAACAGCATCTGTTGCAACTCACAGTCTGGGGCATCAAGCAGCTC
CAGGCAAGAATCCTGGCTGTGGAAAGATACCTAAAGGATCAACAGCTCCTGGGGATTTGGGGTTGCTCTG
GAAAACTCATTTGCACCACTGCTGTGCCTTGGAATGCTAGTTGGAGTAATAAATCTCTGGAACAGATTTG
GAATCACACGACCTGGATGGAGTGGGACAGAGAAATTAACAATTACACAAGCTTAATACACTCCTTAATT
GAAGAATCGCAAAACCAGCAAGAAAAGAATGAACAAGAATTATTGGAATTAGATAAATGGGCAAGTTTGT
GGAATTGGTTTAACATAACAAATTGGCTGTGGTATATAAAATTATTCATAATGATAGTAGGAGGCTTGGT
AGGTTTAAGAATAGTTTTTGCTGTACTTTCTATAGTGAATAGAGTTAGGCAGGGATATTCACCATTATCG
TTTCAGACCCACCTCCCAACCCCGAGGGGACCCATGCATTGCATCTCAATTAGTCAGCAACCAGGTGTGG
AAAGTCCCCAGGCTCCCCAGCAGGCAGAAGTATGCAAAGCATGCGTCTCAATTAGTCAGCAACCATAGTC
CCGCCCCTAACTCCGCCCATCCCGCCCCTAACTCCGCCCAGTTCCGCCCATTCTCCGCCCCATGGCTGAC
TAATTTTTTTTATTTATGCAGAGGCCGAGGCCGCCTCGGCCTCTGAGCTATTCCAGAAGTAGTGAGGAGG
CTTTTTTGGAGGCCTAGGCTTTTGCAAAAAGCTTTCTAGAGGTACCACCGGAGCTTACCATGACCGAGTA
CAAGCCCACGGTGCGCCTCGCCACCCGCGACGACGTCCCCAGGGCCGTACGCACCCTCGCCGCCGCGTTC
GCCGACTACCCCGCCACGCGCCACACCGTCGATCCGGACCGCCACATCGAGCGGGTCACCGAGCTGCAAG
AACTCTTCCTCACGCGCGTCGGGCTCGACATCGGCAAGGTGTGGGTCGCGGACGACGGCGCCGCCGTGGC
GGTCTGGACCACGCCGGAGAGCGTCGAAGCGGGGGCGGTGTTCGCCGAGATCGGCCCGCGCATGGCCGAG
TTGAGCGGTTCCCGGCTGGCCGCGCAGCAACAGATGGAAGGCCTCCTGGCGCCGCACCGGCCCAAGGAGC
CCGCGTGGTTCCTGGCCACCGTCGGCGTCTCGCCCGACCACCAGGGCAAGGGTCTGGGCAGCGCCGTCGT
GCTCCCCGGAGTGGAGGCGGCCGAGCGCGCCGGGGTGCCCGCCTTCCTGGAGACCTCCGCGCCCCGCAAC
CTCCCCTTCTACGAGCGGCTCGGCTTCACCGTCACCGCCGACGTCGAGGTGCCCGAAGGACCGCGCACCT
GGTGCATGACCCGCAAGCCCGGTGCCAGTTAACGAATTCTAGATCTTGAGACAAATGGCAGTATTCATCC
ACAATTTTAAAAGAAAAGGGGGGATTGGGGGGTACAGTGCAGGGGAAAGAATAGTAGACATAATAGCAAC
AGACATACAAACTAAAGAATTACAAAAACAAATTACAAAAATTCAAAATTTTCGGGTTTATTACAGGGAC
AGCAGAGATCCACTTTGGCGCCGGCTCGAGGCCTGCAGGTGCAAAGATGGATAAAGTTTTAAACAGAGAG
GAATCTTTGCAGCTAATGGACCTTCTAGGTCTTGAAAGGAGTGGGAATTGGCTCCGGTGCCCGTCAGTGG
GCAGAGCGCACATCGCCCACAGTCCCCGAGAAGTTGGGGGGAGGGGTCGGCAATTGAACCGGTGCCTAGA
GAAGGTGGCGCGGGGTAAACTGGGAAAGTGATGTCGTGTACTGGCTCCGCCTTTTTCCCGAGGGTGGGGG
AGAACCGTATATAAGTGCAGTAGTCGCCGTGAACGTTCTTTTTCGCAACGGGTTTGCCGCCAGAACACAG
GTAAGTGCCGTGTGTGGTTCCCGCGGGCCTGGCCTCTTTACGGGTTATGGCCCTTGCGTGCCTTGAATTA
CTTCCACCTGGCTGCAGTACGTGATTCTTGATCCCGAGCTTCGGGTTGGAAGTGGGTGGGAGAGTTCGAG
GCCTTGCGCTTAAGGAGCCCCTTCGCCTCGTGCTTGAGTTGAGGCCTGGCCTGGGCGCTGGGGCCGCCGC
GTGCGAATCTGGTGGCACCTTCGCGCCTGTCTCGCTGCTTTCGATAAGTCTCTAGCCATTTAAAATTTTT
GATGACCTGCTGCGACGCTTTTTTTCTGGCAAGATAGTCTTGTAAATGCGGGCCAAGATCTGCACACTGG
TATTTCGGTTTTTGGGGCCGCGGGCGGCGACGGGGCCCGTGCGTCCCAGCGCACATGTTCGGCGAGGCGG
GGCCTGCGAGCGCGGCCACCGAGAATCGGACGGGGGTAGTCTCAAGCTGGCCGGCCTGCTCTGGTGCCTG
GCCTCGCGCCGCCGTGTATCGCCCCGCCCTGGGCGGCAAGGCTGGCCCGGTCGGCACCAGTTGCGTGAGC
GGAAAGATGGCCGCTTCCCGGCCCTGCTGCAGGGAGCTCAAAATGGAGGACGCGGCGCTCGGGAGAGCGG
GCGGGTGAGTCACCCACACAAAGGAAAAGGGCCTTTCCGTCCTCAGCCGTCGCTTCATGTGACTCCACGG
AGTACCGGGCGCCGTCCAGGCACCTCGATTAGTTCTCGAGCTTTTGGAGTACGTCGTCTTTAGGTTGGGG
GGAGGGGTTTTATGCGATGGAGTTTCCCCACACTGAGTGGGTGGAGACTGAAGTTAGGCCAGCTTGGCAC
TTGATGTAATTCTCCTTGGAATTTGCCCTTTTTGAGTTTGGATCTTGGTTCATTCTCAAGCCTCAGACAG
TGGTTCAAAGTTTTTTTCTTCCATTTCAGGTGTCGTGAGGCTAGCACCGCCACCATGGCCCTTACTCAGG
GGCAATTGTCATTCAGCGATGTGGCCATAGAATTCTCTCAGGAGGAGTGGAAATGCCTGGACCCTGGGCA
GAAAGCTTTATACAGGGACGTGATGTTAGAGAACTACAGGAACCTGGTCTCCCTAGATTTTTCACTTCTG
GCCTGGGACGCGCGCGTCTTCAGGGTGGAAGCCTGGCGCGCGTCCGGAGGTGCTGAGGAGCCAACCGGCC
CAAACTTTGTGGGAAATGACTCCCCTCTGCCCTCGCCCCTCGCTCTGCTACCATTTCCTTCCGTTTCTGC
TTCGCTTGGCGATGCAAAACGCGCGAGGCTCACGGCAGAGGGCCGAGGCCACGGGACTCTCAGGGCCGGG
CCCGCCCCTCGGCCGCGCAGTGCGGCGCCGCACGCCCCGGACGCTGTCCAGCGTTGGCCGCCTGAGCAGA
GGCTGCCGCGGAGCTAGTAATGAACTAGTCCGTAACTTGAAAGTATTTCGATTTCTTGGCTTTATATATC
TTGTGGAAAGGACGATTCCACCTCTAGTTGAGAGGTAACACGCGTTAAGTCGACAATCAACCTCTGGATT
ACAAAATTTGTGAAAGATTGACTGGTATTCTTAACTATGTTGCTCCTTTTACGCTATGTGGATACGCTGC
TTTAATGCCTTTGTATCATGCTATTGCTTCCCGTATGGCTTTCATTTTCTCCTCCTTGTATAAATCCTGG
TTGCTGTCTCTTTATGAGGAGTTGTGGCCCGTTGTCAGGCAACGTGGCGTGGTGTGCACTGTGTTTGCTG
ACGCAACCCCCACTGGTTGGGGCATTGCCACCACCTGTCAGCTCCTTTCCGGGACTTTCGCTTTCCCCCT
CCCTATTGCCACGGCGGAACTCATCGCCGCCTGCCTTGCCCGCTGCTGGACAGGGGCTCGGCTGTTGGGC
ACTGACAATTCCGTGGTGTTGTCGGGGAAATCATCGTCCTTTCCTTGGCTGCTCGCCTGTGTTGCCACCT
GGATTCTGCGCGGGACGTCCTTCTGCTACGTCCCTTCGGCCCTCAATCCAGCGGACCTTCCTTCCCGCGG
CCTGCTGCCGGCTCTGCGGCCTCTTCCGCGTCTTCGCCTTCGCCCTCAGACGAGTCGGATCTCCCTTTGG
GCCGCCTCCCCGCGTCGACTTTAAGACCAATGACTTACAAGGCAGCTGTAGATCTTAGCCACTTTTTAAA
AGAAAAGGGGGGACTGGAAGGGCTAATTCACTCCCAACGAAGACAAGATCTGCTTTTTGCTTGTACTGGG
TCTCTCTGGTTAGACCAGATCTGAGCCTGGGAGCTCTCTGGCTAACTAGGGAACCCACTGCTTAAGCCTC
AATAAAGCTTGCCTTGAGTGCTTCAAGTAGTGTGTGCCCGTCTGTTGTGTGACTCTGGTAACTAGAGATC
CCTCAGACCCTTTTAGTCAGTGTGGAAAATCTCTAGCAGTACGTATAGTAGTTCATGTCATCTTATTATT
CAGTATTTATAACTTGCAAAGAAATGAATATCAGAGAGTGAGAGGAACTTGTTTATTGCAGCTTATAATG
GTTACAAATAAAGCAATAGCATCACAAATTTCACAAATAAAGCATTTTTTTCACTGCATTCTAGTTGTGG
TTTGTCCAAACTCATCAATGTATCTTATCATGTCTGGCTCTAGCTATCCCGCCCCTAACTCCGCCCATCC
CGCCCCTAACTCCGCCCAGTTCCGCCCATTCTCCGCCCCATGGCTGACTAATTTTTTTTATTTATGCAGA
GGCCGAGGCCGCCTCGGCCTCTGAGCTATTCCAGAAGTAGTGAGGAGGCTTTTTTGGAGGCCTAGGGACG
TACCCAATTCGCCCTATAGTGAGTCGTATTACGCGCGCTCACTGGCCGTCGTTTTACAACGTCGTGACTG
GGAAAACCCTGGCGTTACCCAACTTAATCGCCTTGCAGCACATCCCCCTTTCGCCAGCTGGCGTAATAGC
GAAGAGGCCCGCACCGATCGCCCTTCCCAACAGTTGCGCAGCCTGAATGGCGAATGGG
[124 nt withheld, positions 6149-6272]
C
[91 nt withheld, positions 6274-6364]
A
[49 nt withheld, positions 6366-6414]
CCTTTGACGTTGGAGTCCACGTTCTTT
[37 nt withheld, positions 6442-6478]
ACCCTATCTCGGTCTATTCTTTTGATTTATAAGGGATTTTGCCGATTTCGGCCTATTGGTTAAAAAATGA
GCTGATTTAACAAAAATTTAACGCGAATTTTAACAAAATATTAACGCTTACAATTTAGGTGGCACTTTTC
GGGGAAATGTGCGCGGAACCCCTATTTGTTTATTTTTCTAAATACATTCAAATATGTATCCGCTCATGAG
ACAATAACCCTGATAAATGCTTCAATAATATTGAAAAAGGAAGAGTATGAGTATTCAACATTTCCGTGTC
GCCCTTATTCCCTTTTTTGCGGCATTTTGCCTTCCTGTTTTTGCTCACCCAGAAACGCTGGTGAAAGTAA
AAGATGCTGAAGATCAGTTGGGTGCACGAGTGGGTTACATCGAACTGGATCTCAACAGCGGTAAGATCCT
TGAGAGTTTTCGCCCCGAAGAACGTTTTCCAATGATGAGCACTTTTAAAGTTCTGCTATGTGGCGCGGTA
TTATCCCGTATTGACGCCGGGCAAGAGCAACTCGGTCGCCGCATACACTATTCTCAGAATGACTTGGTTG
AGTACTCACCAGTCACAGAAAAGCATCTTACGGATGGCATGACAGTAAGAGAATTATGCAGTGCTGCCAT
AACCATGAGTGATAACACTGCGGCCAACTTACTTCTGACAACGATCGGAGGACCGAAGGAGCTAACCGCT
TTTTTGCACAACATGGGGGATCATGTAACTCGCCTTGATCGTTGGGAACCGGAGCTGAATGAAGCCATAC
CAAACGACGAGCGTGACACCACGATGCCTGTAGCAATGGCAACAACGTTGCGCAAACTATTAACTGGCGA
ACTACTTACTCTAGCTTCCCGGCAACAATTAATAGACTGGATGGAGGCGGATAAAGTTGCAGGACCACTT
CTGCGCTCGGCCCTTCCGGCTGGCTGGTTTATTGCTGATAAATCTGGAGCCGGTGAGCGTGGGTCTCGCG
GTATCATTGCAGCACTGGGGCCAGATGGTAAGCCCTCCCGTATCGTAGTTATCTACACGACGGGGAGTCA
GGCAACTATGGATGAACGAAATAGACAGATCGCTGAGATAGGTGCCTCACTGATTAAGCATTGGTAACTG
TCAGACCAAGTTTACTCATATATACTTTAGATTGATTTAAAACTTCATTTTTAATTTAAAAGGATCTAGG
TGAAGATCCTTTTTGATAATCTCATGACCAAAATCCCTTAACGTGAGTTTTCGTTCCACTGAGCGTCAGA
CCCCGTAGAAAAGATCAAAGGATCTTCTTGAGATCCTTTTTTTCTGCGCGTAATCTGCTGCTTGCAAACA
AAAAAACCACCGCTACCAGCGGTGGTTTGTTTGCCGGATCAAGAGCTACCAACTCTTTTTCCGAAGGTAA
CTGGCTTCAGCAGAGCGCAGATACCAAATACTGTTCTTCTAGTGTAGCCGTAGTTAGGCCACCACTTCAA
GAACTCTGTAGCACCGCCTACATACCTCGCTCTGCTAATCCTGTTACCAGTGGCTGCTGCCAGTGGCGAT
AAGTCGTGTCTTACCGGGTTGGACTCAAGACGATAGTTACCGGATAAGGCGCAGCGGTCGGGCTGAACGG
GGGGTTCGTGCACACAGCCCAGCTTGGAGCGAACGACCTACACCGAACTGAGATACCTACAGCGTGAGCT
ATGAGAAAGCGCCACGCTTCCCGAAGGGAGAAAGGCGGACAGGTATCCGGTAAGCGGCAGGGTCGGAACA
GGAGAGCGCACGAGGGAGCTTCCAGGGGGAAACGCCTGGTATCTTTATAGTCCTGTCGGGTTTCGCCACC
TCTGACTTGAGCGTCGATTTTTGTGATGCTCGTCAGGGGGGCGGAGCCTATGGAAAAACGCCAGCAACGC
GGCCTTTTTACGGTTCCTGGCCTTTTGCTGGCCTTTTGCTCACATGTTCTTTCCTGCGTTATCCCCTGAT
TCTGTGGATAACCGTATTACCGCCTTTGAGTGAGCTGATACCGCTCGCCGCAGCCGAACGACCGAGCGCA
GCGAGTCAGTGAGCGAGGAAGCGGAAGAGCGCCCAATACGCAAACCGCCTCTCCCCGCGCGTTGGCCGAT
TCATTAATGCAGCTGGCACGACAGGTTTCCCGACTGGAAAGCGGGCAGTGAGCGCAACGCAATTAATGTG
AGTTAGCTCACTCATTAGGCACCCCAGGCTTTACACTTTATGCTTCCGGCTCGTATGTTGTGTGGAATTG
TGAGCGGATAACAATTTCACACAGGAAACAGCTATGACCATGATTACGCCAAGCGCGCAATTAACCCTCA
CTAAAGGGAACAAAAGCTGGAGCTGCAAGC
Features (pLannotate 1.2.2; 32 found; start..end, strand, type, name):
      5..231     +  promoter       RSV promoter: Rous sarcoma virus enhancer/promoter
    232..412     +  LTR            5' LTR (truncated): truncated 5' long terminal repeat (LTR) from HIV-1
    459..584     +  misc_feature   HIV-1 Ψ: packaging signal of human immunodeficiency virus type 1
    568..931     +  CDS            HIV-1 gag (fragment): gag protein from human immunodeficiency virus 1; gag
   1077..1310    +  misc_feature   RRE: The Rev response element (RRE) of HIV-1 allows for Rev-dependent mRNA export from the nucleus to the cytoplasm.
   1687..1713    +  CDS            Rev (fragment): human immunodeficiency virus 1 (HIV-1) Rev protein; rev; enhances nuclear export of unspliced and incompletely spliced viral mRNAs
   1720..1743    +  promoter       SV40 promoter (fragment): SV40 early promoter
   1744..1815    +  promoter       SV40 promoter (fragment): SV40 enhancer and early promoter
   1839..1974    +  rep_origin     SV40 ori: SV40 origin of replication
   2020..2616    +  CDS            PuroR (fragment): puromycin N-acetyltransferase; pac from Streptomyces; confers resistance to puromycin
   2665..2782    +  misc_feature   cPPT/CTS: central polypurine tract and central termination sequence of HIV-1
   2847..2913    +  CDS            small t antigen (fragment): SV40 (simian virus 40) small t antigen
   2920..4098    +  promoter       EF-1α promoter: strong constitutive promoter for human elongation factor EF-1α
   4130..4306    +  CDS            ZNF720 (fragment): ZN720_HUMAN - Experimental evidence at protein level: Swiss-Prot protein existence level 1. From Homo sapiens (Human).
   4356..4568    +  CDS            DUT (fragment): DUT_HUMAN - Experimental evidence at protein level: Swiss-Prot protein existence level 1. This enzyme is involved in nucleotide metabolism: it produces dUMP, the immediate precursor of thymidine nucleotides and it decreases the intracellular concentration of dUTP so that uracil cannot be incorporated into DNA. From Homo sapiens (Human).
   4580..4633    +  promoter       U6 promoter (fragment): RNA polymerase III promoter for human U6 snRNA
   4675..5263    +  misc_feature   WPRE: woodchuck hepatitis virus posttranscriptional regulatory element
   5314..5333    +  misc_feature   cPPT/CTS (fragment): central polypurine tract and central termination sequence of HIV-1
   5335..5568    +  LTR            3' LTR (ΔU3): self-inactivating 3' long terminal repeat (LTR) from HIV-1
   5646..5767    +  polyA_signal   SV40 poly(A) signal: SV40 polyadenylation signal
   5807..5942    +  rep_origin     SV40 ori: SV40 origin of replication
   5963..5981    -  promoter       T7 promoter: promoter for bacteriophage T7 RNA polymerase
   5989..6144    +  CDS            lacZα (fragment): LacZα fragment of β-galactosidase; lacZ fragment
   6149..6577    +  rep_origin     f1 ori (sequence partly withheld): f1 bacteriophage origin of replication; arrow indicates direction of (+) strand synthesis
   6630..6734    +  promoter       AmpR promoter: bla
   6735..7595    +  CDS            AmpR: β-lactamase; bla; confers resistance to ampicillin, carbenicillin, and related antibiotics
   7766..8354    +  rep_origin     ori: high-copy-number ColE1/pMB1/pBR322/pUC origin of replication
   8537..8629    +  CDS            lacI (fragment): lac repressor; lacI; The lac repressor binds to the lac operator to inhibit transcription in E. coli. This inhibition can be relieved by adding lactose or isopropyl-β-D-thiogalactopyranoside (IPTG).
   8642..8663    +  protein_bind   CAP binding site: CAP binding activates transcription in the presence of cAMP. E. coli catabolite activator protein
   8678..8708    +  promoter       lac promoter: promoter for the E. coli lac operon
   8716..8732    +  protein_bind   lac operator: The lac repressor binds to the lac operator to inhibit transcription in E. coli. This inhibition can be relieved by adding lactose or isopropyl-β-D-thiogalactopyranoside (IPTG). lac repressor encoded by lacI
   8777..8795    +  promoter       T3 promoter: promoter for bacteriophage T3 RNA polymerase
