[The description below was written by a language model from this plasmid's Addgene catalogue record and pLannotate feature annotations shown in this document.]
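Description:
TFORF1984 is a lentiviral mammalian expression plasmid built on the pLX_TRC317 backbone and carrying a short open reading frame of the human zinc-finger gene ZNF534 (also known as KRBO3), listed as a 554 bp insert. It belongs to a barcoded transcription factor ORF collection: each clone carries a unique 24-bp barcode so that the overexpressed factor can be identified in pooled screens. In bacteria the 8.8 kb plasmid is maintained by a high-copy ColE1/pUC origin and selected with ampicillin through the bla gene. An f1 origin and remnants of a lac/T7/T3 cloning region are also present.

The viral portion follows a self-inactivating design. An RSV promoter fused to a truncated HIV-1 5' LTR drives genomic RNA production in packaging cells, followed by the Ψ packaging signal, a gag fragment, the RRE for Rev-dependent nuclear export and a ΔU3 3' LTR with a downstream SV40 polyadenylation signal. Within the provirus, an SV40 early promoter drives puromycin N-acetyltransferase for selection of transduced cells. Next comes a cPPT/CTS element, then the EF-1α promoter, which drives the ORF, with a WPRE downstream to enhance transcript expression.

The automated annotation does not label ZNF534 itself. It marks the region after EF-1α as fragments of ZNF720 and DUT, which are probably homology-based matches to the insert (for example a shared zinc-finger family domain) rather than separate genes. The barcode is not annotated either, so its position cannot be stated from the record. The construct is used to make lentivirus for stable ZNF534 overexpression, as in directed differentiation screens. The depositor notes a risk of plasmid recombination during propagation.
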