Addgene plasmid #141894: TFORF1984
Purpose: Lentiviral vector for overexpressing transcription factor ORFs with unique 24-bp barcodes. Barcodes facilitate identification of transcription factors in pooled screens.
Depositing lab: Feng Zhang. Depositing organization: Broad Institute. Publication: A transcription factor atlas of directed differentiation. Joung J, Ma S, Tay T, Geiger-Schuller KR, Kirchgatterer PC, Verdine VK, Guo B, Arias-Garcia MA, Allen WE, Singh A, Kuksenko O, Abudayyeh OO, Gootenberg JS, Fu Z, Macrae RK, Buenrostro JD, Regev A, Zhang F. Cell. 2023 Jan 5;186(1):209-229.e26. doi: 10.1016/j.cell.2022.11.026. PubMed 36608654.
Backbone
  Vector backbone: pLX_TRC317
  Backbone manufacturer: Broad Institute Genetic Perturbation Platform
  Backbone size w/o insert (bp): 8264
  Vector type: Mammalian Expression, Lentiviral
  Selectable markers: Puromycin
Growth in bacteria
  Bacterial resistance: Ampicillin, 100 μg/mL
  Growth temperature: 37°C
  Growth strain: NEB Stable
  Copy number: High Copy
Gene/Insert
  Gene/Insert name: ZNF534
  Species: H. sapiens (human)
  Insert size (bp): 554
  Entrez Gene: ZNF534 (a.k.a. KRBO3)
  Promoter: EF1a
  Cloning method: Unknown
  Sequencing primers: 5′ GGGTGGAGACTGAAGTTAGGCCAG; 3′ CACATAGCGTAAAAGGAGCAACATAG
Terms and licenses: Academic/Nonprofit Terms; Industry Terms: Not Available to Industry
Depositor comments: NM_001291369,ENST00000432303 . The transcription factor ORF portion of this plasmid was synthesized by Genewiz. Please test multiple small colonies in case of plasmid recombination. To make this collection available in a timely manner, a portion of this collection was not fully sequenced by Addgene. If an Addgene verified full plasmid sequence is not available, please contact us prior to placing an order to request the full sequence.
How to cite: TFORF1984 was a gift from Feng Zhang (Addgene plasmid # 141894 ; http://n2t.net/addgene:141894 ; RRID:Addgene_141894)
