>Addgene plasmid #141894 | TFORF1984 | depositor partial sequence | sequence record 277819 | Insert
ACCGCCACCATGGCCCTTACTCAGGGGCAATTGTCATTCAGCGATGTGGCCATAGAATTCTCTCAGGAGG
AGTGGAAATGCCTGGACCCTGGGCAGAAAGCTTTATACAGGGACGTGATGTTAGAGAACTACAGGAACCT
GGTCTCCCTAGATTTTTCACTTCTGGCCTGGGACGCGCGCGTCTTCAGGGTGGAAGCCTGGCGCGCGTCC
GGAGGTGCTGAGGAGCCAACCGGCCCAAACTTTGTGGGAAATGACTCCCCTCTGCCCTCGCCCCTCGCTC
TGCTACCATTTCCTTCCGTTTCTGCTTCGCTTGGCGATGCAAAACGCGCGAGGCTCACGGCAGAGGGCCG
AGGCCACGGGACTCTCAGGGCCGGGCCCGCCCCTCGGCCGCGCAGTGCGGCGCCGCACGCCCCGGACGCT
GTCCAGCGTTGGCCGCCTGAGCAGAGGCTGCCGCGGAGCTAGTAATGAACTAGTCCGTAACTTGAAAGTA
TTTCGATTTCTTGGCTTTATATATCTTGTGGAAAGGACGATTCCACCTCTAGTTGAGAGGTAAC
