>Addgene plasmid #141894 | TFORF1984 | depositor partial sequence | sequence record 277820 | Barcode
TTCCACCTCTAGTTGAGAGGTAAC
